Addgene plasmid #71621: pJK608
Purpose: Produces Acetobacter aceti 1023 N5-carboxyaminoimidazole ribonucleotide mutase, Ser57>Asp mutant (AaPurE1-S57D)
Depositing lab: T. J. Kappock. Depositing organization: Purdue University.
Backbone
  Vector backbone: pET23a
  Backbone size w/o insert (bp): 3666
  Total vector size (bp): 4176
  Vector type: Bacterial Expression
Growth in bacteria
  Bacterial resistance: Ampicillin, 100 μg/mL
  Growth temperature: 37°C
  Growth strain: DH5alpha
  Copy number: High Copy
Gene/Insert
  Gene/Insert name: N5-carboxyaminoimidazole ribonucleotide mutase (alt names: purE; AZ09_02690)
  Species: Acetobacter aceti 1023
  Mutation: changes serine-57 to aspartate, additional N-terminal methionine
  GenBank ID: AAZ04483.1 KDE21029.1
  Promoter: T7
  Cloning method: Restriction Enzyme; 5′ cloning site NdeI (not destroyed); 3′ cloning site EcoRI (not destroyed)
  Sequencing primers: 5′ T7 promoter; 3′ T7 terminator
Terms and licenses: Academic/Nonprofit Terms; Industry Terms: Not Available to Industry
How to cite: pJK608 was a gift from T. J. Kappock (Addgene plasmid # 71621 ; http://n2t.net/addgene:71621 ; RRID:Addgene_71621)
