[The description below was written by a language model from this plasmid's Addgene catalogue record and pLannotate feature annotations shown in this document.]
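Description:
pJK608 is a bacterial expression plasmid built on the pET23a backbone for producing a point mutant of the class I PurE enzyme, N5-carboxyaminoimidazole ribonucleotide mutase, from Acetobacter aceti 1023. The insert (purE, AaPurE1) carries a serine-57 to aspartate substitution and an additional N-terminal methionine, and was cloned between NdeI and EcoRI sites that both remain intact. The total construct is 4,176 bp. PurE catalyses the conversion of N5-CAIR to CAIR in de novo purine biosynthesis. The automated annotation labels the coding region as a fragment matching the Escherichia coli PurE entry, which reflects homology-based matching rather than the source organism given in the catalogue.

Expression is driven by the bacteriophage T7 promoter, followed by the efficient T7 gene 10 ribosome binding site, with a T7 terminator downstream, so protein production requires a host that supplies T7 RNA polymerase. The feature table detects a His-tag fragment and a short T7 gene 10-derived segment downstream of the insert, both vector-derived. The record lists no tag for the protein and does not say whether the insert's own stop codon precedes these elements, so it should not be assumed that the product is His-tagged. The plasmid is propagated through a ColE1/pMB1-type origin and is listed as high copy, although the annotation also calls bom and rop elements from pBR322. Selection is by ampicillin through the bla β-lactamase gene, and an f1 origin allows single-stranded DNA production. The construct is suited to making recombinant S57D enzyme, presumably for comparison with the wild type, though the record does not specify the experiments.
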