Features (pLannotate 1.2.2; 13 found; start..end, strand, type, name):
     12..467     +  rep_origin     f1 ori (sequence partly withheld): f1 bacteriophage origin of replication; arrow indicates direction of (+) strand synthesis
    494..598     +  promoter       AmpR promoter: bla
    599..1459    +  CDS            AmpR: β-lactamase; bla; confers resistance to ampicillin, carbenicillin, and related antibiotics
   1630..2218    +  rep_origin     ori: high-copy-number ColE1/pMB1/pBR322/pUC origin of replication
   2404..2546    -  misc_feature   bom: basis of mobility region from pBR322
   2648..2839    -  CDS            rop: Rop protein, which maintains plasmids at low copy number; rop
   2856..3236    +  CDS            YPB1_ECOLX: Protein predicted: Swiss-Prot protein existence level 4. From Escherichia coli.
   3348..3366    +  promoter       T7 promoter: promoter for bacteriophage T7 RNA polymerase
   3398..3420    +  RBS            RBS: efficient ribosome binding site from bacteriophage T7 gene 10 (Olins and Rangwala, 1989)
   3500..3961    +  CDS            purE (fragment): PURE_ECOLI - Experimental evidence at protein level: Swiss-Prot protein existence level 1. Catalyzes the conversion of N5-carboxyaminoimidazole ribonucleotide (N5-CAIR) to 4-carboxy-5-aminoimidazole ribonucleotide (CAIR). From Escherichia coli (strain K12).
   4020..4037    +  CDS            9xHis (fragment): 9xHis affinity tag
   4047..4096    +  CDS            SET1 (fragment): solubility-enhancement tag derived from T7 phage gene 10B
   4104..4151    +  terminator     T7 terminator: transcription terminator for bacteriophage T7 RNA polymerase
>Addgene plasmid #71621 | pJK608 | depositor full sequence | sequence record 131639 | pJK608 sequence 4176 bps
TGGCGAATGGG
[124 nt withheld, positions 12-135]
C
[91 nt withheld, positions 137-227]
A
[49 nt withheld, positions 229-277]
CCTTTGACGTTGGAGTCCACGTTCTTT
[37 nt withheld, positions 305-341]
ACCCTATCTCGGTCTATTCTTTTGATTTATAAGGGATTTTGCCGATTTCGGCCTATTGGTTAAAAAATGA
GCTGATTTAACAAAAATTTAACGCGAATTTTAACAAAATATTAACGTTTACAATTTCAGGTGGCACTTTT
CGGGGAAATGTGCGCGGAACCCCTATTTGTTTATTTTTCTAAATACATTCAAATATGTATCCGCTCATGA
GACAATAACCCTGATAAATGCTTCAATAATATTGAAAAAGGAAGAGTATGAGTATTCAACATTTCCGTGT
CGCCCTTATTCCCTTTTTTGCGGCATTTTGCCTTCCTGTTTTTGCTCACCCAGAAACGCTGGTGAAAGTA
AAAGATGCTGAAGATCAGTTGGGTGCACGAGTGGGTTACATCGAACTGGATCTCAACAGCGGTAAGATCC
TTGAGAGTTTTCGCCCCGAAGAACGTTTTCCAATGATGAGCACTTTTAAAGTTCTGCTATGTGGCGCGGT
ATTATCCCGTATTGACGCCGGGCAAGAGCAACTCGGTCGCCGCATACACTATTCTCAGAATGACTTGGTT
GAGTACTCACCAGTCACAGAAAAGCATCTTACGGATGGCATGACAGTAAGAGAATTATGCAGTGCTGCCA
TAACCATGAGTGATAACACTGCGGCCAACTTACTTCTGACAACGATCGGAGGACCGAAGGAGCTAACCGC
TTTTTTGCACAACATGGGGGATCATGTAACTCGCCTTGATCGTTGGGAACCGGAGCTGAATGAAGCCATA
CCAAACGACGAGCGTGACACCACGATGCCTGCAGCAATGGCAACAACGTTGCGCAAACTATTAACTGGCG
AACTACTTACTCTAGCTTCCCGGCAACAATTAATAGACTGGATGGAGGCGGATAAAGTTGCAGGACCACT
TCTGCGCTCGGCCCTTCCGGCTGGCTGGTTTATTGCTGATAAATCTGGAGCCGGTGAGCGTGGGTCTCGC
GGTATCATTGCAGCACTGGGGCCAGATGGTAAGCCCTCCCGTATCGTAGTTATCTACACGACGGGGAGTC
AGGCAACTATGGATGAACGAAATAGACAGATCGCTGAGATAGGTGCCTCACTGATTAAGCATTGGTAACT
GTCAGACCAAGTTTACTCATATATACTTTAGATTGATTTAAAACTTCATTTTTAATTTAAAAGGATCTAG
GTGAAGATCCTTTTTGATAATCTCATGACCAAAATCCCTTAACGTGAGTTTTCGTTCCACTGAGCGTCAG
ACCCCGTAGAAAAGATCAAAGGATCTTCTTGAGATCCTTTTTTTCTGCGCGTAATCTGCTGCTTGCAAAC
AAAAAAACCACCGCTACCAGCGGTGGTTTGTTTGCCGGATCAAGAGCTACCAACTCTTTTTCCGAAGGTA
ACTGGCTTCAGCAGAGCGCAGATACCAAATACTGTCCTTCTAGTGTAGCCGTAGTTAGGCCACCACTTCA
AGAACTCTGTAGCACCGCCTACATACCTCGCTCTGCTAATCCTGTTACCAGTGGCTGCTGCCAGTGGCGA
TAAGTCGTGTCTTACCGGGTTGGACTCAAGACGATAGTTACCGGATAAGGCGCAGCGGTCGGGCTGAACG
GGGGGTTCGTGCACACAGCCCAGCTTGGAGCGAACGACCTACACCGAACTGAGATACCTACAGCGTGAGC
TATGAGAAAGCGCCACGCTTCCCGAAGGGAGAAAGGCGGACAGGTATCCGGTAAGCGGCAGGGTCGGAAC
AGGAGAGCGCACGAGGGAGCTTCCAGGGGGAAACGCCTGGTATCTTTATAGTCCTGTCGGGTTTCGCCAC
CTCTGACTTGAGCGTCGATTTTTGTGATGCTCGTCAGGGGGGCGGAGCCTATGGAAAAACGCCAGCAACG
CGGCCTTTTTACGGTTCCTGGCCTTTTGCTGGCCTTTTGCTCACATGTTCTTTCCTGCGTTATCCCCTGA
TTCTGTGGATAACCGTATTACCGCCTTTGAGTGAGCTGATACCGCTCGCCGCAGCCGAACGACCGAGCGC
AGCGAGTCAGTGAGCGAGGAAGCGGAAGAGCGCCTGATGCGGTATTTTCTCCTTACGCATCTGTGCGGTA
TTTCACACCGCATATATGGTGCACTCTCAGTACAATCTGCTCTGATGCCGCATAGTTAAGCCAGTATACA
CTCCGCTATCGCTACGTGACTGGGTCATGGCTGCGCCCCGACACCCGCCAACACCCGCTGACGCGCCCTG
ACGGGCTTGTCTGCTCCCGGCATCCGCTTACAGACAAGCTGTGACCGTCTCCGGGAGCTGCATGTGTCAG
AGGTTTTCACCGTCATCACCGAAACGCGCGAGGCAGCTGCGGTAAAGCTCATCAGCGTGGTCGTGAAGCG
ATTCACAGATGTCTGCCTGTTCATCCGCGTCCAGCTCGTTGAGTTTCTCCAGAAGCGTTAATGTCTGGCT
TCTGATAAAGCGGGCCATGTTAAGGGCGGTTTTTTCCTGTTTGGTCACTGATGCCTCCGTGTAAGGGGGA
TTTCTGTTCATGGGGGTAATGATACCGATGAAACGAGAGAGGATGCTCACGATACGGGTTACTGATGATG
AACATGCCCGGTTACTGGAACGTTGTGAGGGTAAACAACTGGCGGTATGGATGCGGCGGGACCAGAGAAA
AATCACTCAGGGTCAATGCCAGCGCTTCGTTAATACAGATGTAGGTGTTCCACAGGGTAGCCAGCAGCAT
CCTGCGATGCAGATCCGGAACATAATGGTGCAGGGCGCTGACTTCCGCGTTTCCAGACTTTACGAAACAC
GGAAACCGAAGACCATTCATGTTGTTGCTCAGGTCGCAGACGTTTTGCAGCAGCAGTCGCTTCACGTTCG
CTCGCGTATCGGTGATTCATTCTGCTAACCAGTAAGGCAACCCCGCCAGCCTAGCCGGGTCCTCAACGAC
AGGAGCACGATCATGCGCACCCGTGGCCAGGACCCAACGCTGCCCGAGATCTCGATCCCGCGAAATTAAT
ACGACTCACTATAGGGAGACCACAACGGTTTCCCTCTAGAAATAATTTTGTTTAACTTTAAGAAGGAGAT
ATACATATGATGAGCGAAACCGCCCCCCTGCCCTCTGCTTCCAGTGCTTTAGAAGATAAAGCAGCCTCTG
CCCCCGTTGTGGGCATTATCATGGGCAGCCAGTCAGACTGGGAAACCATGCGCCATGCAGACGCATTGCT
GACAGAGCTGGAAATTCCGCATGAAACCCTCATTGTTGACGCACATCGTACGCCAGACCGGTTGGCGGAT
TATGCGCGTACGGCAGCCGAACGCGGCCTGAATGTGATTATTGCTGGGGCCGGTGGAGCTGCACATCTGC
CGGGTATGTGTGCGGCATGGACACGCCTGCCCGTGCTGGGTGTTCCAGTAGAATCTCGCGCTCTTAAAGG
CATGGACAGCCTGCTTTCCATTGTGCAGATGCCCGGCGGCGTGCCTGTGGGCACTTTGGCTATTGGGGCA
TCCGGCGCCAAAAATGCCGCCTTGCTGGCCGCCTCCATTCTTGCACTGTATAACCCGGCCCTTGCCGCAC
GCCTTGAAACATGGCGCGCATTGCAGACGGCCTCTGTCCCCAACTCTCCCATTACCGAAGATAAATGAGA
ATTCGAGCTCCGTCGACAAGCTTGCGGCCGCACTCGAGCACCACCACCACCACCACTGAGATCCGGCTGC
TAACAAAGCCCGAAAGGAAGCTGAGTTGGCTGCTGCCACCGCTGAGCAATAACTAGCATAACCCCTTGGG
GCCTCTAAACGGGTCTTGAGGGGTTTTTTGCTGAAAGGAGGAACTATATCCGGAT
