>Addgene plasmid #71621 | pJK608 | addgene partial sequence | sequence record 134233 | T7 5'-TAATACGACTCACTATAGGG-3'
AATAATTTTGTTTAACTTTAAGAAGGAGATATACATATGATGAGCGAAACCGCCCCCCTGCCCTCTGCTT
CCAGTGCTTTAGAAGATAAAGCAGCCTCTGCCCCCGTTGTGGGCATTATCATGGGCAGCCAGTCAGACTG
GGAAACCATGCGCCATGCAGACGCATTGCTGACAGAGCTGGAAATTCCGCATGAAACCCTCATTGTTGAC
GCACATCGTACGCCAGACCGGTTGGCGGATTATGCGCGTACGGCAGCCGAACGCGGCCTGAATGTGATTA
TTGCTGGGGCCGGTGGAGCTGCACATCTGCCGGGTATGTGTGCGGCATGGACACGCCTGCCCGTGCTGGG
TGTTCCAGTAGAATCTCGCGCTCTTAAAGGCATGGACAGCCTGCTTTCCATTGTGCAGATGCCCGGCGGC
GTGCCTGTGGGCACTTTGGCTATTGGGGCATCCGGCGCCAAAAATGCCGCCTTGCTGGCCGCCTCCATTC
TTGCACTGTATAACCCGGCCCTTGCCGCACGCCTTGAAACATGGCGCGCATTGCAGACGGCCTCTGTCCC
CAACTCTCCCATTACCGAAGATAAATGAGAATTCGAGCTCCGTCGACAAGCTTGCGGCCGCACTCGAGCA
CCACCACCACCACCACTGAGATCCGGCTGCTAACAAAGCCCGAAAGGAAGCTGAGTTGGCTGCTGCCACC
GCTGAGCAATAACTAGCATAACCCCTTGGGGCCTCTAAACGGGTCTTGAGGGGTTTTTTGCTGAAAGGAG
GAACTATATCCGGATTGGCGAATGGG
[113 nt withheld, positions 797-909]
