>Addgene plasmid #71621 | pJK608 | addgene partial sequence | sequence record 134234 | T7term 5'-GCTAGTTATTGCTCAGCGG-3'
TTTCGGGCTTTGTTAGCAGCCGGATCTCAGTGGTGGTGGTGGTGGTGCTCGAGTGCGGCCGCAAGCTTGT
CGACGGAGCTCGAATTCTCATTTATCTTCGGTAATGGGAGAGTTGGGGACAGAGGCCGTCTGCAATGCGC
GCCATGTTTCAAGGCGTGCGGCAAGGGCCGGGTTATACAGTGCAAGAATGGAGGCGGCCAGCAAGGCGGC
ATTTTTGGCGCCGGATGCCCCAATAGCCAAAGTGCCCACAGGCACGCCGCCGGGCATCTGCACAATGGAA
AGCAGGCTGTCCATGCCTTTAAGAGCGCGAGATTCTACTGGAACACCCAGCACGGGCAGGCGTGTCCATG
CCGCACACATACCCGGCAGATGTGCAGCTCCACCGGCCCCAGCAATAATCACATTCAGGCCGCGTTCGGC
TGCCGTACGCGCATAATCCGCCAACCGGTCTGGCGTACGATGTGCGTCAACAATGAGGGTTTCATGCGGA
ATTTCCAGCTCTGTCAGCAATGCGTCTGCATGGCGCATGGTTTCCCAGTCTGACTGGCTGCCCATGATAA
TGCCCACAACGGGGGCAGAGGCTGCTTTATCTTCTAAAGCACTGGAAGCAGAGGGCAGGGGGGCGGTTTC
GCTCATCATATGTATATCTCCTTCTTAAAGTTAAACAAAATTATTTCTAGAGGGAAACCGTTGTGGTCTC
CCTATAGTGAGTCGTATTAATTTCGCGGGATCGAGATCTCGGGCAGCGTTGGGTCCTGGCCACGGGTGCG
CATGATCGTGCTCCTGTCGTTGAGGACCCGGCTAGGCTGGCGGGGTTGCCTTACTGGTTAGCAGAATGAA
TCACCGATACGCGAGCGAACGTGAAGCGACTGCTGCTGCAAAACGTCTGCGACCTGAGCAACAACATGAA
TGGTCTTCGGTTTCCGTGTTTCGTAAAGTCTGGAAACGCGGAAGTCAGCGCCCTG
